Addgene plasmid #14420: pAG426GPD-Cerulean-ccdB
Purpose: (Empty Backbone)
Depositing lab: Susan Lindquist. Depositing organization: Whitehead Institute for Biomedical Research. Publication: A suite of Gateway cloning vectors for high-throughput genetic analysis in Saccharomyces cerevisiae. Alberti S, Gitler AD, Lindquist S. Yeast. 2007 Oct . 24(10):913-9. 10.1002/yea.1502 PubMed 17583893.
Backbone
  Vector backbone: pRS426
  Vector type: Yeast Expression ; Gateway Destination
  Selectable markers: URA3
Growth in bacteria
  Bacterial resistance: Chloramphenicol and Ampicillin, 25 & 100 μg/mL
  Growth temperature: 37°C
  Growth strain: ccdB Survival
  Growth instructions: DB3.1, ccdB Survival
  Copy number: Unknown
Gene/Insert
  Gene/Insert name: None
  Tag / fusion protein: Cerulean (N terminal on backbone)
  Cloning method: Gateway Cloning
  Sequencing primers: 5′ EGFP-C
Terms and licenses: Academic/Nonprofit Terms; Industry Terms: Not Available to Industry
Depositor comments: Type of plasmid: 2-micron. This plasmid contains the Gateway technology from Invitrogen; Invitrogen requires purchasing of Gateway Clonase for carrying out the Gateway recombinational cloning reaction http://www.invitrogen.com Please note that the full plasmid sequence is provided as a reference only, and may not match the exact sequence of the plasmid.
How to cite: pAG426GPD-Cerulean-ccdB was a gift from Susan Lindquist (Addgene plasmid # 14420 ; http://n2t.net/addgene:14420 ; RRID:Addgene_14420)
