[The description below was written by a language model from this plasmid's Addgene catalogue record and pLannotate feature annotations shown in this document.]
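Description:
pAG426GPD-Cerulean-ccdB is an empty Gateway destination vector for protein expression in Saccharomyces cerevisiae, built on the pRS426 backbone. It is an episomal 2-micron plasmid: the 2μ origin supports maintenance in yeast, and the URA3 marker with its own promoter allows selection in uracil auxotrophs and counterselection with 5-FOA. In E. coli it replicates from a high-copy ColE1/pUC-type origin and carries an ampicillin resistance gene. An f1 origin and remnants of the pBluescript-derived lac/lacZα region, with flanking T3 and T7 promoters, are also annotated.

The expression cassette is driven by the constitutive GPD (TDH3/GAP) promoter and ends with the CYC1 terminator. Immediately downstream of the promoter lies the Cerulean cyan fluorescent protein coding sequence, which the automated annotation labels as the closely related ECFP variant SCFP3A. It is followed by the Gateway cassette: attR1 and attR2 sites flanking a chloramphenicol resistance gene and the ccdB toxin gene. In an LR recombination with an entry clone, this cassette is replaced by the gene of interest, which is then expressed with Cerulean fused to its N-terminus. Because ccdB poisons gyrase in ordinary E. coli strains, unrecombined vector is selected against after the reaction, while the empty vector itself must be propagated in a ccdB-tolerant strain, with chloramphenicol and ampicillin maintaining the cassette.

The plasmid belongs to a suite of yeast Gateway vectors designed for high-throughput genetic analysis. It suits constitutive expression of cyan-tagged proteins from a 2-micron plasmid, for example for localisation studies. The depositor notes that the full sequence is a reference and may not match the physical plasmid exactly.
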