Features (pLannotate 1.2.2; 28 found; start..end, strand, type, name):
     69..1411    +  rep_origin     2μ ori: yeast 2μ plasmid origin of replication
   1438..1542    +  promoter       AmpR promoter: bla
   1543..2403    +  CDS            AmpR: β-lactamase; bla; confers resistance to ampicillin, carbenicillin, and related antibiotics
   2574..3162    +  rep_origin     ori: high-copy-number ColE1/pMB1/pBR322/pUC origin of replication
   3345..3437    +  CDS            lacI (fragment): lac repressor; lacI; The lac repressor binds to the lac operator to inhibit transcription in E. coli. This inhibition can be relieved by adding lactose or isopropyl-β-D-thiogalactopyranoside (IPTG).
   3450..3471    +  protein_bind   CAP binding site: CAP binding activates transcription in the presence of cAMP. E. coli catabolite activator protein
   3486..3516    +  promoter       lac promoter: promoter for the E. coli lac operon
   3524..3540    +  protein_bind   lac operator: The lac repressor binds to the lac operator to inhibit transcription in E. coli. This inhibition can be relieved by adding lactose or isopropyl-β-D-thiogalactopyranoside (IPTG). lac repressor encoded by lacI
   3585..3603    +  promoter       T3 promoter: promoter for bacteriophage T3 RNA polymerase
   3632..4276    +  promoter       GAP promoter: S. cerevisiae TDH3; promoter for glyceraldehyde-3-phosphate dehydrogenase
   4282..4305    +  misc_feature   MCS (fragment): pBluescript multiple cloning site
   4311..5027    +  CDS            SCFP3A: monomeric optimized variant of ECFP (Kremers et al., 2006) mammalian codon-optimized
   5052..5176    +  protein_bind   attR1: mutant version of attR; recombination site for the Gateway® LR reaction LR Clonase™
   5201..5231    +  promoter       lac UV5 promoter: E. coli lac promoter with an "up" mutation
   5255..5284    +  promoter       cat promoter (fragment): promoter of the E. coli cat gene encoding chloramphenicol acetyltransferase
   5285..5944    +  CDS            CmR: chloramphenicol acetyltransferase; cat; confers resistance to chloramphenicol
   6126..6284    +  CDS            ccdA (fragment): CCDA_ECO57 - Also known as H, letA. Experimental evidence at protein level: Swiss-Prot protein existence level 1. Antitoxin component of a type II toxin-antitoxin (TA) system which inhibits the post-segregational killing (PSK) of plasmid-free cells, also referred to as a plasmid addiction system. Binds to and blocks the activity of CcdB; will also remove bound CcdB protein from the CcdB-GyrA complex by forming a CcdA-CcdB complex, a process termed rejuvenation. Functions as a transcriptional corepressor for the ccdAB operon, repression also requires CcdB (By similarity). From Escherichia coli
   6289..6591    +  CDS            ccdB: CCDB_ECOLI - Also known as G, letB, letD. Experimental evidence at protein level: Swiss-Prot protein existence level 1. Toxic component of a type II toxin-antitoxin (TA) system, functioning in plasmid maintainence. Responsible for the post- segregational killing (PSK) of plasmid-free cells, also referred to as a plasmid addiction system. Half-life of over 2 hours. Cell killing by CcdB is accompanied by filamentation, defects in chromosome and plasmid segregation, defects in cell division, formation of anucleate cells, decreased DNA synthesis and plasmid loss. Interferes with the activity of DN
   6635..6759    -  protein_bind   attR2: mutant version of attR; recombination site for the Gateway® LR reaction LR Clonase™
   6766..7013    +  terminator     CYC1 terminator: S. cerevisiae CYC1; transcription terminator for CYC1
   7032..7050    -  promoter       T7 promoter: promoter for bacteriophage T7 RNA polymerase
   7058..7213    +  CDS            lacZα (fragment): LacZα fragment of β-galactosidase; lacZ fragment
   7221..7676    +  rep_origin     f1 ori (sequence partly withheld): f1 bacteriophage origin of replication; arrow indicates direction of (+) strand synthesis
   7677..7728    -  misc_feature   bom (fragment): basis of mobility region from pBR322
   7807..8610    -  CDS            URA3: orotidine-5'-phosphate decarboxylase, required for uracil biosynthesis; S. cerevisiae URA3; yeast auxotrophic marker, counterselectable with 5-fluoroorotic acid (5-FOA)
   8611..8826    -  promoter       URA3 promoter: S. cerevisiae URA3
   8841..8890    -  misc_feature   bom (fragment): basis of mobility region from pBR322
   8992..1       -  CDS            rop (fragment) (across the origin): Rop protein, which maintains plasmids at low copy number; rop
>Addgene plasmid #14420 | pAG426GPD-Cerulean-ccdB | depositor full sequence | sequence record 8083 | Author sequence
GACGAAAGGGCCTCGTGATACGCCTATTTTTATAGGTTAATGTCATGATAATAATGGTTTCTTAGTATGA
TCCAATATCAAAGGAAATGATAGCATTGAAGGATGAGACTAATCCAATTGAGGAGTGGCAGCATATAGAA
CAGCTAAAGGGTAGTGCTGAAGGAAGCATACGATACCCCGCATGGAATGGGATAATATCACAGGAGGTAC
TAGACTACCTTTCATCCTACATAAATAGACGCATATAAGTACGCATTTAAGCATAAACACGCACTATGCC
GTTCTTCTCATGTATATATATATACAGGCAACACGCAGATATAGGTGCGACGTGAACAGTGAGCTGTATG
TGCGCAGCTCGCGTTGCATTTTCGGAAGCGCTCGTTTTCGGAAACGCTTTGAAGTTCCTATTCCGAAGTT
CCTATTCTCTAGAAAGTATAGGAACTTCAGAGCGCTTTTGAAAACCAAAAGCGCTCTGAAGACGCACTTT
CAAAAAACCAAAAACGCACCGGACTGTAACGAGCTACTAAAATATTGCGAATACCGCTTCCACAAACATT
GCTCAAAAGTATCTCTTTGCTATATATCTCTGTGCTATATCCCTATATAACCTACCCATCCACCTTTCGC
TCCTTGAACTTGCATCTAAACTCGACCTCTACATTTTTTATGTTTATCTCTAGTATTACTCTTTAGACAA
AAAAATTGTAGTAAGAACTATTCATAGAGTGAATCGAAAACAATACGAAAATGTAAACATTTCCTATACG
TAGTATATAGAGACAAAATAGAAGAAACCGTTCATAATTTTCTGACCAATGAAGAATCATCAACGCTATC
ACTTTCTGTTCACAAAGTATGCGCAATCCACATCGGTATAGAATATAATCGGGGATGCCTTTATCTTGAA
AAAATGCACCCGCAGCTTCGCTAGTAATCAGTAAACGCGGGAAGTGGAGTCAGGCTTTTTTTATGGAAGA
GAAAATAGACACCAAAGTAGCCTTCTTCTAACCTTAACGGACCTACAGTGCAAAAAGTTATCAAGAGACT
GCATTATAGAGCGCACAAAGGAGAAAAAAAGTAATCTAAGATGCTTTGTTAGAAAAATAGCGCTCTCGGG
ATGCATTTTTGTAGAACAAAAAAGAAGTATAGATTCTTTGTTGGTAAAATAGCGCTCTCGCGTTGCATTT
CTGTTCTGTAAAAATGCAGCTCAGATTCTTTGTTTGAAAAATTAGCGCTCTCGCGTTGCATTTTTGTTTT
ACAAAAATGAAGCACAGATTCTTCGTTGGTAAAATAGCGCTTTCGCGTTGCATTTCTGTTCTGTAAAAAT
GCAGCTCAGATTCTTTGTTTGAAAAATTAGCGCTCTCGCGTTGCATTTTTGTTCTACAAAATGAAGCACA
GATGCTTCGTTCAGGTGGCACTTTTCGGGGAAATGTGCGCGGAACCCCTATTTGTTTATTTTTCTAAATA
CATTCAAATATGTATCCGCTCATGAGACAATAACCCTGATAAATGCTTCAATAATATTGAAAAAGGAAGA
GTATGAGTATTCAACATTTCCGTGTCGCCCTTATTCCCTTTTTTGCGGCATTTTGCCTTCCTGTTTTTGC
TCACCCAGAAACGCTGGTGAAAGTAAAAGATGCTGAAGATCAGTTGGGTGCACGAGTGGGTTACATCGAA
CTGGATCTCAACAGCGGTAAGATCCTTGAGAGTTTTCGCCCCGAAGAACGTTTTCCAATGATGAGCACTT
TTAAAGTTCTGCTATGTGGCGCGGTATTATCCCGTATTGACGCCGGGCAAGAGCAACTCGGTCGCCGCAT
ACACTATTCTCAGAATGACTTGGTTGAGTACTCACCAGTCACAGAAAAGCATCTTACGGATGGCATGACA
GTAAGAGAATTATGCAGTGCTGCCATAACCATGAGTGATAACACTGCGGCCAACTTACTTCTGACAACGA
TCGGAGGACCGAAGGAGCTAACCGCTTTTTTGCACAACATGGGGGATCATGTAACTCGCCTTGATCGTTG
GGAACCGGAGCTGAATGAAGCCATACCAAACGACGAGCGTGACACCACGATGCCTGTAGCAATGGCAACA
ACGTTGCGCAAACTATTAACTGGCGAACTACTTACTCTAGCTTCCCGGCAACAATTAATAGACTGGATGG
AGGCGGATAAAGTTGCAGGACCACTTCTGCGCTCGGCCCTTCCGGCTGGCTGGTTTATTGCTGATAAATC
TGGAGCCGGTGAGCGTGGGTCTCGCGGTATCATTGCAGCACTGGGGCCAGATGGTAAGCCCTCCCGTATC
GTAGTTATCTACACGACGGGGAGTCAGGCAACTATGGATGAACGAAATAGACAGATCGCTGAGATAGGTG
CCTCACTGATTAAGCATTGGTAACTGTCAGACCAAGTTTACTCATATATACTTTAGATTGATTTAAAACT
TCATTTTTAATTTAAAAGGATCTAGGTGAAGATCCTTTTTGATAATCTCATGACCAAAATCCCTTAACGT
GAGTTTTCGTTCCACTGAGCGTCAGACCCCGTAGAAAAGATCAAAGGATCTTCTTGAGATCCTTTTTTTC
TGCGCGTAATCTGCTGCTTGCAAACAAAAAAACCACCGCTACCAGCGGTGGTTTGTTTGCCGGATCAAGA
GCTACCAACTCTTTTTCCGAAGGTAACTGGCTTCAGCAGAGCGCAGATACCAAATACTGTCCTTCTAGTG
TAGCCGTAGTTAGGCCACCACTTCAAGAACTCTGTAGCACCGCCTACATACCTCGCTCTGCTAATCCTGT
TACCAGTGGCTGCTGCCAGTGGCGATAAGTCGTGTCTTACCGGGTTGGACTCAAGACGATAGTTACCGGA
TAAGGCGCAGCGGTCGGGCTGAACGGGGGGTTCGTGCACACAGCCCAGCTTGGAGCGAACGACCTACACC
GAACTGAGATACCTACAGCGTGAGCTATGAGAAAGCGCCACGCTTCCCGAAGGGAGAAAGGCGGACAGGT
ATCCGGTAAGCGGCAGGGTCGGAACAGGAGAGCGCACGAGGGAGCTTCCAGGGGGAAACGCCTGGTATCT
TTATAGTCCTGTCGGGTTTCGCCACCTCTGACTTGAGCGTCGATTTTTGTGATGCTCGTCAGGGGGGCGG
AGCCTATGGAAAAACGCCAGCAACGCGGCCTTTTTACGGTTCCTGGCCTTTTGCTGGCCTTTTGCTCACA
TGTTCTTTCCTGCGTTATCCCCTGATTCTGTGGATAACCGTATTACCGCCTTTGAGTGAGCTGATACCGC
TCGCCGCAGCCGAACGACCGAGCGCAGCGAGTCAGTGAGCGAGGAAGCGGAAGAGCGCCCAATACGCAAA
CCGCCTCTCCCCGCGCGTTGGCCGATTCATTAATGCAGCTGGCACGACAGGTTTCCCGACTGGAAAGCGG
GCAGTGAGCGCAACGCAATTAATGTGAGTTACCTCACTCATTAGGCACCCCAGGCTTTACACTTTATGCT
TCCGGCTCCTATGTTGTGTGGAATTGTGAGCGGATAACAATTTCACACAGGAAACAGCTATGACCATGAT
TACGCCAAGCGCGCAATTAACCCTCACTAAAGGGAACAAAAGCTGGAGCTCTTCGAGTTTATCATTATCA
ATACTCGCCATTTCAAAGAATACGTAAATAATTAATAGTAGTGATTTTCCTAACTTTATTTAGTCAAAAA
ATTAGCCTTTTAATTCTGCTGTAACCCGTACATGCCCAAAATAGGGGGCGGGTTACACAGAATATATAAC
ACCGAAGGTGCCTGGGTGAACAGGTTTATTCCTGGCATCCACTAAATATAATGGAGCCCGCTTTTTAAGC
TGGCATCCAGAAAAAAAAAGAATCCCAGCACCAAAATATTGTTTTCTTCACCAACCATCAGTTCATAGGT
CCATTCTCTTAGCGCAACTACAGAGAACAGGGGCACAAACAGGCAAAAAACGGGCACAACCTCAATGGAG
TGATGCAACCTGCCTGGAGTAAATGATGACACAAGGCAATTGACCCACGCATGTATCTATCTCATTTTCT
TACACCTTCTATTACCTTCTGCTCTCTCTGATTTGGAAAAAGCTGAAAAAAAAGGTTGAAACCAGTTCCC
TGAAATTATTCCCCTACTTGACTAATAAGTATATAAAGACGGTAGGTATTGATTGTAATTCTGTAAATCT
ATTTCTTAAACTTCTTAAATTCTACTTTTATAGTTAGTCTTTTTTTTAGTTTTAAAACACCAGAACTTAG
TTTCGACGGATTCTAGAACTAGTGGATCCCCCGGGACAAAATGGTGAGCAAGGGCGAGGAGCTGTTCACC
GGGGTGGTGCCCATCCTGGTCGAGCTGGACGGCGACGTAAACGGCCACAAGTTCAGCGTGTCCGGCGAGG
GCGAGGGCGATGCCACCTACGGCAAGCTGACCCTGAAGTTCATCTGCACCACCGGCAAGCTGCCCGTGCC
CTGGCCCACCCTCGTGACCACCCTGACCTGGGGCGTGCAGTGCTTCGCCCGCTACCCCGACCACATGAAG
CAGCACGACTTCTTCAAGTCCGCCATGCCCGAAGGCTACGTCCAGGAGCGCACCATCTTCTTCAAGGACG
ACGGCAACTACAAGACCCGCGCCGAGGTGAAGTTCGAGGGCGACACCCTGGTGAACCGCATCGAGCTGAA
GGGCATCGACTTCAAGGAGGACGGCAACATCCTGGGGCACAAGCTGGAGTACAACTACATCAGCGACAAC
GTCTATATCACCGCCGACAAGCAGAAGAACGGCATCAAGGCCAACTTCAAGATCCGCCACAACATCGAGG
ACGGCAGCGTGCAGCTCGCCGACCACTACCAGCAGAACACCCCCATCGGCGACGGCCCCGTGCTGCTGCC
CGACAACCACTACCTGAGCACCCAGTCCAAGCTGAGCAAAGACCCCAACGAGAAGCGCGATCACATGGTC
CTGCTGGAGTTCGTGACCGCCGCCGGGATCACTCTCGGCATGGACGAGCTGTACAAGGGTGGACCAGGTG
GTGGACATCAAACAAGTTTGTACAAAAAAGCTGAACGAGAAACGTAAAATGATATAAATATCAATATATT
AAATTAGATTTTGCATAAAAAACAGACTACATAATACTGTAAAACACAACATATCCAGTCACTATGGCGG
CCGCATTAGGCACCCCAGGCTTTACACTTTATGCTTCCGGCTCGTATAATGTGTGGATTTTGAGTTAGGA
TCCGTCGAGATTTTCAGGAGCTAAGGAAGCTAAAATGGAGAAAAAAATCACTGGATATACCACCGTTGAT
ATATCCCAATGGCATCGTAAAGAACATTTTGAGGCATTTCAGTCAGTTGCTCAATGTACCTATAACCAGA
CCGTTCAGCTGGATATTACGGCCTTTTTAAAGACCGTAAAGAAAAATAAGCACAAGTTTTATCCGGCCTT
TATTCACATTCTTGCCCGCCTGATGAATGCTCATCCGGAATTCCGTATGGCAATGAAAGACGGTGAGCTG
GTGATATGGGATAGTGTTCACCCTTGTTACACCGTTTTCCATGAGCAAACTGAAACGTTTTCATCGCTCT
GGAGTGAATACCACGACGATTTCCGGCAGTTTCTACACATATATTCGCAAGATGTGGCGTGTTACGGTGA
AAACCTGGCCTATTTCCCTAAAGGGTTTATTGAGAATATGTTTTTCGTCTCAGCCAATCCCTGGGTGAGT
TTCACCAGTTTTGATTTAAACGTGGCCAATATGGACAACTTCTTCGCCCCCGTTTTCACCATGGGCAAAT
ATTATACGCAAGGCGACAAGGTGCTGATGCCGCTGGCGATTCAGGTTCATCATGCCGTCTGTGATGGCTT
CCATGTCGGCAGAATGCTTAATGAATTACAACAGTACTGCGATGAGTGGCAGGGCGGGGCGTAAACGCCG
CGTGGATCCGGCTTACTAAAAGCCAGATAACAGTATGCGTATTTGCGCGCTGATTTTTGCGGTATAAGAA
TATATACTGATATGTATACCCGAAGTATGTCAAAAAGAGGTATGCTATGAAGCAGCGTATTACAGTGACA
GTTGACAGCGACAGCTATCAGTTGCTCAAGGCATATATGATGTCAATATCTCCGGTCTGGTAAGCACAAC
CATGCAGAATGAAGCCCGTCGTCTGCGTGCCGAACGCTGGAAAGCGGAAAATCAGGAAGGGATGGCTGAG
GTCGCCCGGTTTATTGAAATGAACGGCTCTTTTGCTGACGAGAACAGGGGCTGGTGAAATGCAGTTTAAG
GTTTACACCTATAAAAGAGAGAGCCGTTATCGTCTGTTTGTGGATGTACAGAGTGATATTATTGACACGC
CCGGGCGACGGATGGTGATCCCCCTGGCCAGTGCACGTCTGCTGTCAGATAAAGTCTCCCGTGAACTTTA
CCCGGTGGTGCATATCGGGGATGAAAGCTGGCGCATGATGACCACCGATATGGCCAGTGTGCCGGTCTCC
GTTATCGGGGAAGAAGTGGCTGATCTCAGCCACCGCGAAAATGACATCAAAAACGCCATTAACCTGATGT
TCTGGGGAATATAAATGTCAGGCTCCCTTATACACAGCCAGTCTGCAGGTCGACCATAGTGACTGGATAT
GTTGTGTTTTACAGTATTATGTAGTCTGTTTTTTATGCAAAATCTAATTTAATATATTGATATTTATATC
ATTTTACGTTTCTCGTTCAGCTTTCTTGTACAAAGTGGTTCGATGTCATGTAATTAGTTATGTCACGCTT
ACATTCACGCCCTCCCCCCACATCCGCTCTAACCGAAAAGGAAGGAGTTAGACAACCTGAAGTCTAGGTC
CCTATTTATTTTTTTATAGTTATGTTAGTATTAAGAACGTTATTTATATTTCAAATTTTTCTTTTTTTTC
TGTACAGACGCGTGTACGCATGTAACATTATACTGAAAACCTTGCTTGAGAAGGTTTTGGGACGCTCGAA
GGCTTTAATTTGCGGCCGGTACCCAATTCGCCCTATAGTGAGTCGTATTACGCGCGCTCACTGGCCGTCG
TTTTACAACGTCGTGACTGGGAAAACCCTGGCGTTACCCAACTTAATCGCCTTGCAGCACATCCCCCTTT
CGCCAGCTGGCGTAATAGCGAAGAGGCCCGCACCGATCGCCCTTCCCAACAGTTGCGCAGCCTGAATGGC
GAATGGCGCG
[124 nt withheld, positions 7221-7344]
C
[91 nt withheld, positions 7346-7436]
A
[49 nt withheld, positions 7438-7486]
CCTTTGACGTTGGAGTCCACGTTCTTT
[37 nt withheld, positions 7514-7550]
ACCCTATCTCGGTCTATTCTTTTGATTTATAAGGGATTTTGCCGATTTCGGCCTATTGGTTAAAAAATGA
GCTGATTTAACAAAAATTTAACGCGAATTTTAACAAAATATTAACGTTTACAATTTCCTGATGCGGTATT
TTCTCCTTACGCATCTGTGCGGTATTTCACACCGCATAGGGTAATAACTGATATAATTAAATTGAAGCTC
TAATTTGTGAGTTTAGTATACATGCATTTACTTATAATACAGTTTTTTAGTTTTGCTGGCCGCATCTTCT
CAAATATGCTTCCCAGCCTGCTTTTCTGTAACGTTCACCCTCTACCTTAGCATCCCTTCCCTTTGCAAAT
AGTCCTCTTCCAACAATAATAATGTCAGATCCTGTAGAGACCACATCATCCACGGTTCTATACTGTTGAC
CCAATGCGTCTCCCTTGTCATCTAAACCCACACCGGGTGTCATAATCAACCAATCGTAACCTTCATCTCT
TCCACCCATGTCTCTTTGAGCAATAAAGCCGATAACAAAATCTTTGTCGCTCTTCGCAATGTCAACAGTA
CCCTTAGTATATTCTCCAGTAGATAGGGAGCCCTTGCATGACAATTCTGCTAACATCAAAAGGCCTCTAG
GTTCCTTTGTTACTTCTTCTGCCGCCTGCTTCAAACCGCTAACAATACCTGGGCCCACCACACCGTGTGC
ATTCGTAATGTCTGCCCATTCTGCTATTCTGTATACACCCGCAGAGTACTGCAATTTGACTGTATTACCA
ATGTCAGCAAATTTTCTGTCTTCGAAGAGTAAAAAATTGTACTTGGCGGATAATGCCTTTAGCGGCTTAA
CTGTGCCCTCCATGGAAAAATCAGTCAAGATATCCACATGTGTTTTTAGTAAACAAATTTTGGGACCTAA
TGCTTCAACTAACTCCAGTAATTCCTTGGTGGTACGAACATCCAATGAAGCACACAAGTTTGTTTGCTTT
TCGTGCATGATATTAAATAGCTTGGCAGCAACAGGACTAGGATGAGTAGCAGCACGTTCCTTATATGTAG
CTTTCGACATGATTTATCTTCGTTTCCTGCAGGTTTTTGTTCTGTGCAGTTGGGTTAAGAATACTGGGCA
ATTTCATGTTTCTTCAACACTACATATGCGTATATATACCAATCTAAGTCTGTGCTCCTTCCTTCGTTCT
TCCTTCTGTTCGGAGATTACCGAATCAAAAAAATTTCAAAGAAACCGAAATCAAAAAAAAGAATAAAAAA
AAAATGATGAATTGAATTGAAAAGCTGTGGTATGGTGCACTCTCAGTACAATCTGCTCTGATGCCGCATA
GTTAAGCCAGCCCCGACACCCGCCAACACCCGCTGACGCGCCCTGACGGGCTTGTCTGCTCCCGGCATCC
GCTTACAGACAAGCTGTGACCGTCTCCGGGAGCTGCATGTGTCAGAGGTTTTCACCGTCATCACCGAAAC
GCGCGA
