>Addgene plasmid #14420 | pAG426GPD-Cerulean-ccdB | addgene partial sequence | sequence record 21119 | 14420 with pRS_marker
CCTAGTCCTGTTGCTGCCCAGCTATTTAATATCATGCACGAAAAGCAAAACAAACTTGTGTGCTTCATTG
GATGTTCGTACCACCAAGGAATTACTGGAGTTAGTTGAAACATTAGGTCCCAAAATTTGTTTACTAAAAA
CACATGTGGATATCTTGACTGATTTTTCCATGGAGGGCACAGTTAAGCCGCTAAAGGCATTATCCGCCAA
GTACAATTTTTTACTCTTCGAAGACAGAAAATTTGCTGACATTGGTAATACAGTCAAATTGCAGTACTCT
GCGGGTGTATACAGAATAGCAGAATGGGCAGACATTACGAATGCACACGGTGTG
