>Addgene plasmid #14420 | pAG426GPD-Cerulean-ccdB | addgene partial sequence | sequence record 21120 | 14420 with EXFP-R
AAGTCCTGCTGCTTCATGTGGTCGGGGTAGCGGGCGAAGCACTGCACGCCCCACGTCAGGGTGGTCACGA
GGGTGGGCCAGGGCACGGGCAGCTTGCCGGTGGTGCAGATGAACTTCATGGTCAGCTTGCCGTAGGTGGC
ATCGCCCTCCCCCTCGCCGGACACGCTGAACTTGTGGCCGTTTACCTCGCCGTCCAGCTCGACCAGGATG
GGCACCACCCCGGTGAACAGCTCCTCGCCCTTGCTCACCATTTTGTCCCGGGGGATCCACTAGTTCTAGA
ATCCGTCGAAACTAAGTTCTGGTGTTTTAAAACTAAAAAAAAGACTAACTATAAAAGTAGAATTTAAGAA
GTTTAAGAAATAGATTTACAGAATTACAATCAATACCTACCGTCTTTATATACTTATTAGTCAAGTAGGG
GAATAATTTCAGGGAACTGGTTTCAACCTTTTTTTTCAGCTTTTTCCAAATCAGAGAGAGCAGAA
